>Addgene plasmid #54541 | mGeos2-VEL-C1 | depositor partial sequence | sequence record 84938 | insert sequence
ATCAACGGGACTTTCCAAAATGTCGTAACAACTCCGCCCCATTGACGCAAATGGGCGGTAGGCGTGTACG
GTGGGAGGTCTATATAAGCAGAGCTGGTTTAGTGAACCGTCAGATCCGCTAGCGCTACCGGTCGCCACCA
TGAGTGCGATTAAGCCAGACATGAAGATCAAACTCCGTATGGAAGGCAACGTAAACGGGCACCACTTTGT
GATCGACGGAGATGGTACAGGCAAGCCTTTTGAGGGAAAACAGAGTATGGATCTTGAAGTCAAAGAGGGC
GGACCTCTGCCTTTTGCCTTTGATATCCTGACCACTGCATTCCTGTACGGCAACAGGGTATTCGCCAAAT
ATCCAGACAACATACAAGACTATTTTAAGCAGTCGTTTCCTAAGGGGTATTCGTGGGAACGAAGCTTGAC
TTTCGAAGACGGGGGCATTTGCAACGCCAGAAACGACATAACAATGGAAGGGGACACTTTCTATAATAAA
GTTCGATTTTATGGTACCAACTTTCCCGCCAATGGTCCAGTTATGCAGAAGAAGACGCTGAAATGGGAGC
CCTCCACTGAGAAAATGTATGTGCGTGATGGAGTGCTGACGGGTGATGTAGAGATGGCTTTGTTGCTTGA
AGGAAATGCCCATTACCGATGTGACTTCAGAACTACTTACAAAGCTAAGGAGAAGGGTGTCAAGTTACCA
GGCGCCCACTTTGTGGACCACTGCATTGAGATTTTAAGCCATGACAAAGATTACAACAAGGTTAAGCTGT
ATGAGCATGCTGTTGCTCATTCTGGATTGCCTGACAATGCCAGACGATCCGGACTCAGATCTCGAGCTCA
AGCTTCGAATTCTGCAGTCGACGGTACCGCGGGCCCGGGATCCACCGGATCTAGATAACTGATCATAATC
AGCCATACCACATTTGTAGAGGTTTTACTTGCTTTAAAAAACCTCCCACACCTCCCCCTGAACCTGAAAC
ATAAAATGAATGCA
