>Addgene plasmid #54541 | mGeos2-VEL-C1 | addgene partial sequence | sequence record 91808 | CMV-F 5'-CGCAAATGGGCGGTAGGCGTG-3'
ACCGTCAGATCCGCTAGCGCTACCGGTCGCCACCATGAGTGCGATTAAGCCAGACATGAAGATCAAACTC
CGTATGGAAGGCAACGTAAACGGGCACCACTTTGTGATCGACGGAGATGGTACAGGCAAGCCTTTTGAGG
GAAAACAGAGTATGGATCTTGAAGTCAAAGAGGGCGGACCTCTGCCTTTTGCCTTTGATATCCTGACCAC
TGCATTCCTGTACGGCAACAGGGTATTCGCCAAATATCCAGACAACATACAAGACTATTTTAAGCAGTCG
TTTCCTAAGGGGTATTCGTGGGAACGAAGCTTGACTTTCGAAGACGGGGGCATTTGCAACGCCAGAAACG
ACATAACAATGGAAGGGGACACTTTCTATAATAAAGTTCGATTTTATGGTACCAACTTTCCCGCCAATGG
TCCAGTTATGCAGAAGAAGACGCTGAAATGGGAGCCCTCCACTGAGAAAATGTATGTGCGTGATGGAGTG
CTGACGGGTGATGTAGAGATGGCTTTGTTGCTTGAAGGAAATGCCCATTACCGATGTGACTTCAGAACTA
CTTACAAAGCTAAGGAGAAGGGTGTCAAGTTACCAGGCGCCCACTTTGTGGACCACTGCATTGAGATTTT
AAGCCATGACAAAGATTACAACAAGGTTAAGCTGTATGAGCATGCTGTTGCTCATTCTGGATTGCCTGAC
AATGCCAGACGATCCGGACTCAGATCTCGAGCTCAAGCTTCGAATTCTGCAGTCGACGGTACCGCGGGCC
CGGGATCCACCGGATCTAGATAACTGATCATAATCAGCCATACCACATTTGTAGAGGTTTTACTTGCTTT
AAAAAACCTCCCACACCTCCC
