[The description below was written by a language model from this plasmid's Addgene catalogue record.]
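Description:
mGeos2-VEL-C1 is an empty mammalian expression backbone of about 4.75 kb, laid out as a C1-style fluorescent protein cloning vector. It carries no insert. The backbone instead encodes the fluorescent protein mGeos2-VEL, positioned so that a gene of interest cloned downstream is expressed with the fluorescent protein fused to its N terminus. The plasmid is maintained in E. coli at high copy number under kanamycin selection. In mammalian cells it confers neomycin resistance, so stable transfectants can be selected with G418. The record provides no feature table and does not name the promoter driving the fusion, the polyadenylation signal, the origins of replication or the layout of the cloning site, so none of these can be confirmed here.

The catalogue lists two excitation/emission pairs, 503/514 nm and 569/581 nm. This fits a protein from the Eos family, which has both a green and a red spectral state. The depositor comment defines mEos3.2 as mEos2 carrying the substitutions I102N, H158E and Y189A. It does not explain how mGeos2-VEL relates to that variant or what changes the "VEL" designation refers to, so the exact sequence identity and photochemical behaviour of the tag are not established by the record.

The construct is meant as a starting vector for building N-terminally tagged fusion proteins for expression and localization imaging in mammalian cells. The dual spectral values suggest applications that use two emission states, although the record does not specify any particular imaging method.
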