Addgene plasmid #54541: mGeos2-VEL-C1
Purpose: (Empty Backbone) Localization: C1 Cloning Vector, Excitation: 503 / 569, Emission: 514 / 581
Depositing lab: Michael Davidson. Depositing organization: Florida State University, Tallahassee.
Backbone
  Vector backbone: mGeos2-VEL-C1
  Backbone size (bp): 4750
  Vector type: Mammalian Expression
  Selectable markers: Neomycin (select with G418)
  Tag / fusion protein: mGeos2-VEL (N terminal on backbone)
Growth in bacteria
  Bacterial resistance: Kanamycin, 50 μg/mL
  Growth temperature: 37°C
  Growth strain: DH5alpha
  Copy number: High Copy
Gene/Insert
  Gene/Insert name: None
  Tag / fusion protein: mGeos2-VEL (N terminal on backbone)
Terms and licenses: Academic/Nonprofit Terms; Industry Terms
Depositor comments: mEos3.2 = mEos2 + I102N/H158E/Y189A. Excitation = 503 / 569; Emission = 514 / 581
How to cite: mGeos2-VEL-C1 was a gift from Michael Davidson (Addgene plasmid # 54541 ; http://n2t.net/addgene:54541 ; RRID:Addgene_54541)
